Addgene plasmid #101764: pCDNA3-HA PSPC1
Purpose: Expresses PSPC1 in mammalian cells
Depositing lab: Yuh-Shan Jou. Depositing organization: Academia Sinica. Publication: PSPC1 mediates TGF-beta1 autocrine signalling and Smad2/3 target switching to promote EMT, stemness and metastasis. Yeh HW, Hsu EC, Lee SS, Lang YD, Lin YC, Chang CY, Lee SY, Gu DL, Shih JH, Ho CM, Chen CF, Chen CT, Tu PH, Cheng CF, Chen RH, Yang RB, Jou YS. Nat Cell Biol. 2018 Apr;20(4):479-491. doi: 10.1038/s41556-018-0062-y. Epub 2018 Mar 28. PubMed 29593326.
Backbone
  Vector backbone: pCDNA3
  Backbone manufacturer: Invitrogen
  Backbone size w/o insert (bp): 5446
  Total vector size (bp): 7018
  Vector type: Mammalian Expression
  Selectable markers: Neomycin (select with G418)
Growth in bacteria
  Bacterial resistance: Ampicillin, 100 μg/mL
  Growth temperature: 37°C
  Growth strain: DH5alpha
  Copy number: High Copy
Gene/Insert
  Gene/Insert name: paraspeckle component 1 (alt names: PSPC1; PSP1)
  Species: H. sapiens (human)
  Insert size (bp): 1572
  GenBank ID: NM_001042414.2
  Entrez Gene: PSPC1 (a.k.a. PSP1)
  Promoter: CMV
  Tag / fusion protein: HA (N terminal on backbone)
  Cloning method: Restriction Enzyme; 5′ cloning site BamH1 (not destroyed); 3′ cloning site Xba1 (not destroyed)
  Sequencing primers: 5′ CMV-F; 3′ BGH-rev
Terms and licenses: Academic/Nonprofit Terms; Industry Terms: Not Available to Industry
How to cite: pCDNA3-HA PSPC1 was a gift from Yuh-Shan Jou (Addgene plasmid # 101764 ; http://n2t.net/addgene:101764 ; RRID:Addgene_101764)
