[The description below was written by a language model from this plasmid's Addgene catalogue record and pLannotate feature annotations shown in this document.]
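Description:
pCDNA3-HA PSPC1 is a mammalian expression plasmid built on the Invitrogen pCDNA3 backbone and carrying the human paraspeckle component 1 (PSPC1, also called PSP1) coding sequence. The roughly 1.6 kb insert was placed between BamHI and XbaI sites, both of which remain intact. Transcription is driven by the human cytomegalovirus immediate early enhancer and promoter and is terminated by the bovine growth hormone polyadenylation signal. According to the catalogue entry, an HA epitope supplied by the backbone is fused to the N terminus of PSPC1, which would allow detection or immunoprecipitation with anti-HA antibodies. The automated feature table does not annotate the tag separately, although there is unannotated space between the T7 promoter and the start of the PSPC1 reading frame where it would lie. T7 and SP6 phage promoters flank the insert in opposite orientations, as is standard for this backbone, and can serve for in vitro transcription or as priming sites.

For propagation in E. coli the plasmid carries a high-copy ColE1/pUC-type origin and a β-lactamase gene conferring ampicillin resistance. An f1 origin is also present and permits single-stranded DNA production. A second mammalian cassette, made up of the SV40 enhancer/early promoter, the neomycin phosphotransferase gene and an SV40 polyadenylation signal, allows G418 selection of stably transfected cells. Several short annotated fragments (HIV-1 LTR, ble, lacI, bom) appear to be partial matches or backbone remnants rather than functional elements. The sequenced record is 6,980 nt, slightly shorter than the 7,018 bp catalogue total. The stated purpose is expression of PSPC1 in mammalian cells, and the associated publication concerns the role of PSPC1 in TGF-β1 signalling, epithelial–mesenchymal transition, stemness and metastasis.
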