Features (pLannotate 1.2.2; 21 found; start..end, strand, type, name):
      1..380     +  enhancer       CMV enhancer: human cytomegalovirus immediate early enhancer
    381..584     +  promoter       CMV promoter: human cytomegalovirus (CMV) immediate early promoter
    580..613     +  LTR            5' LTR (truncated) (fragment): truncated 5' long terminal repeat (LTR) from HIV-1
    629..647     +  promoter       T7 promoter: promoter for bacteriophage T7 RNA polymerase
    712..2280    +  CDS            PSPC1: PSPC1_HUMAN - Also known as PSP1. Experimental evidence at protein level: Swiss-Prot protein existence level 1. Regulates, cooperatively with NONO and SFPQ, androgen receptor-mediated gene transcription activity in Sertoli cell line (By similarity). Binds to poly(A), poly(G) and poly(U) RNA homopolymers. Regulates the circadian clock by repressing the transcriptional activator activity of the CLOCK-ARNTL/BMAL1 heterodimer (By similarity). Together with NONO, required for the formation of nuclear paraspeckles. Plays a role in the regulation of DNA virus-mediated innate immune response by assemb
   2299..2317    -  promoter       SP6 promoter: promoter for bacteriophage SP6 RNA polymerase
   2343..2567    +  polyA_signal   bGH poly(A) signal: bovine growth hormone polyadenylation signal
   2571..2592    +  promoter       SV40 promoter (fragment): SV40 enhancer and early promoter
   2613..3041    +  rep_origin     f1 ori (sequence partly withheld): f1 bacteriophage origin of replication; arrow indicates direction of (+) strand synthesis
   3055..3384    +  promoter       SV40 promoter: SV40 enhancer and early promoter
   3451..4242    +  CDS            neo: KKA2_KLEPN - Also known as kan, nptII. Experimental evidence at protein level: Swiss-Prot protein existence level 1. Resistance to kanamycin, neomycin, paromomycin, ribostamycin, butirosin and gentamicin B. From Klebsiella pneumoniae.
   4266..4424    +  CDS            ble (fragment): BLE_KLEPN - Experimental evidence at protein level: Swiss-Prot protein existence level 1. Binding protein with a strong affinity to the bleomycin family of antibiotics. Binds to CL990; an antimitotic-antibiotic compound. From Klebsiella pneumoniae.
   4419..4540    +  polyA_signal   SV40 poly(A) signal: SV40 polyadenylation signal
   4613..4629    -  protein_bind   lac operator: The lac repressor binds to the lac operator to inhibit transcription in E. coli. This inhibition can be relieved by adding lactose or isopropyl-β-D-thiogalactopyranoside (IPTG). lac repressor encoded by lacI
   4637..4667    -  promoter       lac promoter: promoter for the E. coli lac operon
   4682..4703    -  protein_bind   CAP binding site: CAP binding activates transcription in the presence of cAMP. E. coli catabolite activator protein
   4716..4808    -  CDS            lacI (fragment): lac repressor; lacI; The lac repressor binds to the lac operator to inhibit transcription in E. coli. This inhibition can be relieved by adding lactose or isopropyl-β-D-thiogalactopyranoside (IPTG).
   4991..5579    -  rep_origin     ori: high-copy-number ColE1/pMB1/pBR322/pUC origin of replication
   5750..6610    -  CDS            AmpR: β-lactamase; bla; confers resistance to ampicillin, carbenicillin, and related antibiotics
   6611..6715    -  promoter       AmpR promoter: bla
   6774..6826    -  misc_feature   bom (fragment): basis of mobility region from pBR322
>Addgene plasmid #101764 | pCDNA3-HA PSPC1 | addgene full sequence | sequence record 196958 | Addgene NGS Result
GACATTGATTATTGACTAGTTATTAATAGTAATCAATTACGGGGTCATTAGTTCATAGCCCATATATGGA
GTTCCGCGTTACATAACTTACGGTAAATGGCCCGCCTGGCTGACCGCCCAACGACCCCCGCCCATTGACG
TCAATAATGACGTATGTTCCCATAGTAACGCCAATAGGGACTTTCCATTGACGTCAATGGGTGGAGTATT
TACGGTAAACTGCCCACTTGGCAGTACATCAAGTGTATCATATGCCAAGTACGCCCCCTATTGACGTCAA
TGACGGTAAATGGCCCGCCTGGCATTATGCCCAGTACATGACCTTATGGGACTTTCCTACTTGGCAGTAC
ATCTACGTATTAGTCATCGCTATTACCATGGTGATGCGGTTTTGGCAGTACATCAATGGGCGTGGATAGC
GGTTTGACTCACGGGGATTTCCAAGTCTCCACCCCATTGACGTCAATGGGAGTTTGTTTTGGCACCAAAA
TCAACGGGACTTTCCAAAATGTCGTAACAACTCCGCCCCATTGACGCAAATGGGCGGTAGGCGTGTACGG
TGGGAGGTCTATATAAGCAGAGCTCTCTGGCTAACTAGAGAACCCACTGCTTACTGGCTTATCGAAATTA
ATACGACTCACTATAGGGAGACCCAAGCTTGGTACCATGGCTTACCCTTATGATGTGCCAGATTATGCCT
CCCGGGATCCAATGATGTTAAGAGGAAACCTGAAGCAAGTGCGCATTGAGAAAAACCCGGCCCGCCTTCG
CGCCCTGGAGTCCGCGGTGGGCGAGAGCGAGCCGGCGGCCGCGGCAGCCATGGCGCTCGCTCTTGCCGGG
GAGCCGGCACCGCCCGCGCCCGCGCCTCCAGAGGACCACCCGGACGAGGAGATGGGGTTCACTATCGACA
TCAAGAGTTTCCTCAAGCCGGGCGAGAAGACGTACACGCAGCGCTGCCGCCTCTTCGTGGGAAATCTGCC
CACCGACATCACGGAGGAGGACTTCAAGAGGCTCTTCGAACGCTATGGCGAGCCCAGCGAAGTCTTCATC
AACCGGGACCGTGGCTTCGGCTTCATCCGCTTGGAATCCAGAACCCTGGCTGAAATTGCAAAAGCAGAGC
TGGACGGCACCATTCTCAAGAGCAGACCTCTACGGATTCGCTTCGCTACACATGGAGCAGCCTTGACTGT
CAAGAACCTTTCTCCAGTTGTTTCCAATGAGCTGCTAGAGCAAGCATTTTCTCAGTTTGGTCCAGTAGAG
AAAGCTGTTGTGGTTGTGGATGATCGCGGTAGAGCTACAGGAAAAGGTTTTGTAGAGTTTGCAGCAAAAC
CTCCTGCACGAAAGGCTCTGGAAAGATGTGGTGATGGGGCATTCTTGCTAACAACGACCCCTCGTCCAGT
CATTGTGGAACCCATGGAGCAGTTTGATGATGAAGATGGCTTGCCAGAGAAGCTGATGCAGAAAACTCAA
CAATATCATAAGGAAAGAGAACAACCACCACGTTTTGCTCAACCTGGGACATTTGAATTTGAGTATGCAT
CTCGATGGAAGGCTCTTGATGAAATGGAAAAGCAGCAGCGTGAGCAGGTTGATAGAAACATCAGAGAAGC
CAAAGAGAAACTGGAGGCAGAAATGGAAGCAGCTAGGCATGAACACCAATTAATGCTAATGAGGCAAGAT
CTAATGAGGCGTCAAGAAGAACTCAGACGCTTGGAAGAACTCAGAAACCAAGAGTTGCAAAAACGGAAGC
AAATACAACTAAGACATGAAGAGGAGCATCGGCGGCGTGAGGAAGAAATGATCCGACACAGAGAACAGGA
GGAACTGAGGCGACAGCAAGAGGGCTTTAAGCCAAACTACATGGAAAATAGAGAACAGGAAATGAGAATG
GGTGATATGGGTCCCCGTGGAGCAATAAACATGGGAGATGCGTTTAGCCCAGCCCCTGCTGGTAACCAAG
GTCCTCCTCCAATGATGGGTATGAATATGAACAACAGAGCAACTATACCTGGCCCACCAATGGGTCCTGG
TCCTGCCATGGGACCAGAAGGAGCCGCAAATATGGGAACTCCAATGATGCCAGATAATGGAGCAGTGCAC
AATGACAGATTTCCTCAAGGACCACCATCTCAGATGGGTTCACCTATGGGGAGTAGAACAGGTTCTGAAA
CCCCTCAAGCACCAATGAGTGGTGTAGGTCCTGTGAGTGGTGGTCCTGGTGGCTTTGGTAGAGGAAGTCA
AGGGGGCAACTTTGAAGGCCCTAATAAGCGTCGTAGATATTAATCTAGAGGGCCCTATTCTATAGTGTCA
CCTAAATGCTAGAGCTCGCTGATCAGCCTCGACTGTGCCTTCTAGTTGCCAGCCATCTGTTGTTTGCCCC
TCCCCCGTGCCTTCCTTGACCCTGGAAGGTGCCACTCCCACTGTCCTTTCCTAATAAAATGAGGAAATTG
CATCGCATTGTCTGAGTAGGTGTCATTCTATTCTGGGGGGTGGGGTGGGGCAGGACAGCAAGGGGGAGGA
TTGGGAAGACAATAGCAGGCATGCTGGGGATGCGGTGGGCTCTATGGCTTCTGAGGCGGAAAGAACCAGC
TGGGGCTCTAGGGGGTATCCCC
[124 nt withheld, positions 2613-2736]
C
[91 nt withheld, positions 2738-2828]
A
[49 nt withheld, positions 2830-2878]
CCTTTGACGTTGGAGTCCACGTTCTTT
[37 nt withheld, positions 2906-2942]
ACCCTATCTCGGTCTATTCTTTTGATTTATAAGGGATTTTGCCGATTTCGGCCTATTGGTTAAAAAATGA
GCTGATTTAACAAAAATTTAACGCGAATTAATTCTGTGGAATGTGTGTCAGTTAGGGTGTGGAAAGTCCC
CAGGCTCCCCAGCAGGCAGAAGTATGCAAAGCATGCATCTCAATTAGTCAGCAACCAGGTGTGGAAAGTC
CCCAGGCTCCCCAGCAGGCAGAAGTATGCAAAGCATGCATCTCAATTAGTCAGCAACCATAGTCCCGCCC
CTAACTCCGCCCATCCCGCCCCTAACTCCGCCCAGTTCCGCCCATTCTCCGCCCCATGGCTGACTAATTT
TTTTTATTTATGCAGAGGCCGAGGCCGCCTCTGCCTCTGAGCTATTCCAGAAGTAGTGAGGAGGCTTTTT
TGGAGGCCTAGGCTTTTGCAAAAAGCTCCCGGGAGCTTGTATATCCATTTTCGGATCTGATCAAGAGACA
GGATGAGGATCGTTTCGCATGATTGAACAAGATGGATTGCACGCAGGTTCTCCGGCCGCTTGGGTGGAGA
GGCTATTCGGCTATGACTGGGCACAACAGACAATCGGCTGCTCTGATGCCGCCGTGTTCCGGCTGTCAGC
GCAGGGGCGCCCGGTTCTTTTTGTCAAGACCGACCTGTCCGGTGCCCTGAATGAACTGCAGGACGAGGCA
GCGCGGCTATCGTGGCTGGCCACGACGGGCGTTCCTTGCGCAGCTGTGCTCGACGTTGTCACTGAAGCGG
GAAGGGACTGGCTGCTATTGGGCGAAGTGCCGGGGCAGGATCTCCTGTCATCTCACCTTGCTCCTGCCGA
GAAAGTATCCATCATGGCTGATGCAATGCGGCGGCTGCATACGCTTGATCCGGCTACCTGCCCATTCGAC
CACCAAGCGAAACATCGCATCGAGCGAGCACGTACTCGGATGGAAGCCGGTCTTGTCGATCAGGATGATC
TGGACGAAGAGCATCAGGGGCTCGCGCCAGCCGAACTGTTCGCCAGGCTCAAGGCGCGCATGCCCGACGG
CGAGGATCTCGTCGTGACCCATGGCGATGCCTGCTTGCCGAATATCATGGTGGAAAATGGCCGCTTTTCT
GGATTCATCGACTGTGGCCGGCTGGGTGTGGCGGACCGCTATCAGGACATAGCGTTGGCTACCCGTGATA
TTGCTGAAGAGCTTGGCGGCGAATGGGCTGACCGCTTCCTCGTGCTTTACGGTATCGCCGCTCCCGATTC
GCAGCGCATCGCCTTCTATCGCCTTCTTGACGAGTTCTTCTGAGCGGGACTCTGGGGTTCGAAATGACCG
ACCAAGCGACGCCCAACCTGCCATCACGAGATTTCGATTCCACCGCCGCCTTCTATGAAAGGTTGGGCTT
CGGAATCGTTTTCCGGGACGCCGGCTGGATGATCCTCCAGCGCGGGGATCTCATGCTGGAGTTCTTCGCC
CACCCCAACTTGTTTATTGCAGCTTATAATGGTTACAAATAAAGCAATAGCATCACAAATTTCACAAATA
AAGCATTTTTTTCACTGCATTCTAGTTGTGGTTTGTCCAAACTCATCAATGTATCTTATCATGTCTGTAT
ACCGTCGACCTCTAGCTAGAGCTTGGCGTAATCATGGTCATAGCTGTTTCCTGTGTGAAATTGTTATCCG
CTCACAATTCCACACAACATACGAGCCGGAAGCATAAAGTGTAAAGCCTGGGGTGCCTAATGAGTGAGCT
AACTCACATTAATTGCGTTGCGCTCACTGCCCGCTTTCCAGTCGGGAAACCTGTCGTGCCAGCTGCATTA
ATGAATCGGCCAACGCGCGGGGAGAGGCGGTTTGCGTATTGGGCGCTCTTCCGCTTCCTCGCTCACTGAC
TCGCTGCGCTCGGTCGTTCGGCTGCGGCGAGCGGTATCAGCTCACTCAAAGGCGGTAATACGGTTATCCA
CAGAATCAGGGGATAACGCAGGAAAGAACATGTGAGCAAAAGGCCAGCAAAAGGCCAGGAACCGTAAAAA
GGCCGCGTTGCTGGCGTTTTTCCATAGGCTCCGCCCCCCTGACGAGCATCACAAAAATCGACGCTCAAGT
CAGAGGTGGCGAAACCCGACAGGACTATAAAGATACCAGGCGTTTCCCCCTGGAAGCTCCCTCGTGCGCT
CTCCTGTTCCGACCCTGCCGCTTACCGGATACCTGTCCGCCTTTCTCCCTTCGGGAAGCGTGGCGCTTTC
TCATAGCTCACGCTGTAGGTATCTCAGTTCGGTGTAGGTCGTTCGCTCCAAGCTGGGCTGTGTGCACGAA
CCCCCCGTTCAGCCCGACCGCTGCGCCTTATCCGGTAACTATCGTCTTGAGTCCAACCCGGTAAGACACG
ACTTATCGCCACTGGCAGCAGCCACTGGTAACAGGATTAGCAGAGCGAGGTATGTAGGCGGTGCTACAGA
GTTCTTGAAGTGGTGGCCTAACTACGGCTACACTAGAAGAACAGTATTTGGTATCTGCGCTCTGCTGAAG
CCAGTTACCTTCGGAAAAAGAGTTGGTAGCTCTTGATCCGGCAAACAAACCACCGCTGGTAGCGGTGGTT
TTTTTGTTTGCAAGCAGCAGATTACGCGCAGAAAAAAAGGATCTCAAGAAGATCCTTTGATCTTTTCTAC
GGGGTCTGACGCTCAGTGGAACGAAAACTCACGTTAAGGGATTTTGGTCATGAGATTATCAAAAAGGATC
TTCACCTAGATCCTTTTAAATTAAAAATGAAGTTTTAAATCAATCTAAAGTATATATGAGTAAACTTGGT
CTGACAGTTACCAATGCTTAATCAGTGAGGCACCTATCTCAGCGATCTGTCTATTTCGTTCATCCATAGT
TGCCTGACTCCCCGTCGTGTAGATAACTACGATACGGGAGGGCTTACCATCTGGCCCCAGTGCTGCAATG
ATACCGCGAGACCCACGCTCACCGGCTCCAGATTTATCAGCAATAAACCAGCCAGCCGGAAGGGCCGAGC
GCAGAAGTGGTCCTGCAACTTTATCCGCCTCCATCCAGTCTATTAATTGTTGCCGGGAAGCTAGAGTAAG
TAGTTCGCCAGTTAATAGTTTGCGCAACGTTGTTGCCATTGCTACAGGCATCGTGGTGTCACGCTCGTCG
TTTGGTATGGCTTCATTCAGCTCCGGTTCCCAACGATCAAGGCGAGTTACATGATCCCCCATGTTGTGCA
AAAAAGCGGTTAGCTCCTTCGGTCCTCCGATCGTTGTCAGAAGTAAGTTGGCCGCAGTGTTATCACTCAT
GGTTATGGCAGCACTGCATAATTCTCTTACTGTCATGCCATCCGTAAGATGCTTTTCTGTGACTGGTGAG
TACTCAACCAAGTCATTCTGAGAATAGTGTATGCGGCGACCGAGTTGCTCTTGCCCGGCGTCAATACGGG
ATAATACCGCGCCACATAGCAGAACTTTAAAAGTGCTCATCATTGGAAAACGTTCTTCGGGGCGAAAACT
CTCAAGGATCTTACCGCTGTTGAGATCCAGTTCGATGTAACCCACTCGTGCACCCAACTGATCTTCAGCA
TCTTTTACTTTCACCAGCGTTTCTGGGTGAGCAAAAACAGGAAGGCAAAATGCCGCAAAAAAGGGAATAA
GGGCGACACGGAAATGTTGAATACTCATACTCTTCCTTTTTCAATATTATTGAAGCATTTATCAGGGTTA
TTGTCTCATGAGCGGATACATATTTGAATGTATTTAGAAAAATAAACAAATAGGGGTTCCGCGCACATTT
CCCCGAAAAGTGCCACCTGACGTCGACGGATCGGGAGATCTCCCGATCCCCTATGGTGCACTCTCAGTAC
AATCTGCTCTGATGCCGCATAGTTAAGCCAGTATCTGCTCCCTGCTTGTGTGTTGGAGGTCGCTGAGTAG
TGCGCGAGCAAAATTTAAGCTACAACAAGGCAAGGCTTGACCGACAATTGCATGAAGAATCTGCTTAGGG
TTAGGCGTTTTGCGCTGCTTCGCGATGTACGGGCCAGATATACGCGTT
